Addgene plasmid #230448: AiP13025 - pAAV-AiE0460m_3xC3-minBG-SYFP2-WPRE3-BGHpA (Alias: CN3025)
Purpose: AiE0460m_3xC3 is an enhancer sequence, designed to drive AAV-mediated transgene expression in specific populations of brain cells
Depositing lab: Allen Institute for Brain Science & Jonathan Ting. Depositing organization: Allen Institute. Publication: A suite of enhancer AAVs and transgenic mouse lines for genetic access to cortical cell types. Ben-Simon Y, Hooper M, Narayan S, Daigle TL, Dwivedi D, Way SW, Oster A, Stafford DA, Mich JK, Taormina MJ, Martinez RA, Opitz-Araya X, Roth JR, Alexander JR, Allen S, Amster A, Arbuckle J, Ayala A, Baker PM, Bakken TE, Barcelli T, Barta S, Bendrick J, Bertagnolli D, Bielstein C, Bishwakarma P, Bowlus J, Boyer G, Brouner K, Casian B, Casper T, Chakka AB, Chakrabarty R, Chance RK, Chavan S, Clark M, Colbert K, Collman F, Daniel S, Departee M, DiValentin P, Donadio N, Dotson N, Egdorf T, Fliss T, Gabitto M, Garcia J, Gary A, Gasperini M, Gloe J, Goldy J, Gore BB, Graybuck L, Greisman N, Haeseleer F, Halterman C, Haradon Z, Hastings SD, Helback O, Ho W, Hockemeyer D, Huang C, Huff S, Hunker A, Johansen N, Jones D, Juneau Z, Kalmbach B, Kannan M, Khem S, Kussick E, Kutsal R, Larsen R, Lee C, Lee AY, Leibly M, Lenz GH, Li S, Liang E, Lusk N, Madigan Z, Malloy J, Malone J, McCue R, Melchor J, Mollenkopf T, Moosman S, Morin E, Newman D, Ng L, Ngo K, Omstead V, Otto S, Oyama A, Pena N, Pham T, Phillips E, Pom CA, Potekhina L, Ransford S, Ray PL, Rette D, Reynoldson C, Rimorin C, Rocha D, Ruiz A, Sanchez REA, Sawyer L, Sedeno-Cortes A, Sevigny JP, Shapovalova N, Shepard N, Shulga L, Sigler AR, Siverts L, Soliman S, Somasundaram S, Staats B, Stewart K, Szelenyi E, Tieu M, Trader C, Tran A, van Velthoven CTJ, Walker M, Wang Y, Weed N, Wirthlin M, Wood T, Wynalda B, Yao Z, Zhou T, Ariza J, Dee N, Reding M, Ronellenfitch K, Mufti S, Sunkin SM, Smith KA, Esposito L, Waters J, Thyagarajan B, Yao S, Lein ES, Zeng H, Levi BP, Ngai J, Ting JT, Tasic B. Cell. 2025 May 16:S0092-8674(25)00513-6. doi: 10.1016/j.cell.2025.05.002. PubMed 40403729.
Backbone
  Vector backbone: pAAV2
  Vector type: AAV
Growth in bacteria
  Bacterial resistance: Ampicillin, 100 μg/mL
  Growth temperature: 37°C
  Growth strain: NEB Stable
  Copy number: High Copy
Gene/Insert
  Gene/Insert name: SYFP2
  Species: Synthetic
  Promoter: minBG
  Cloning method: Gibson Cloning
Terms and licenses: Academic/Nonprofit Terms; Industry Terms: Not Available to Industry
How to cite: AiP13025 - pAAV-AiE0460m_3xC3-minBG-SYFP2-WPRE3-BGHpA (Alias: CN3025) was a gift from Allen Institute for Brain Science & Jonathan Ting (Addgene plasmid # 230448 ; http://n2t.net/addgene:230448 ; RRID:Addgene_230448)
