[The description below was written by a language model from this plasmid's Addgene catalogue record and pLannotate feature annotations shown in this document.]
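Description:
AiP13025 - pAAV-AiE0460m_3xC3-minBG-SYFP2-WPRE3-BGHpA (alias CN3025) is an AAV transfer plasmid of about 5.1 kb built on a pAAV2 backbone. It is used to package a cell-type-targeting fluorescent reporter into recombinant adeno-associated virus. In bacteria it is maintained through a high-copy ColE1/pUC-type origin and selected with ampicillin via the bla (AmpR) gene and its promoter. The backbone also carries an f1 phage origin and small remnants of the pBR322 bom and rop regions. The catalogue lists a recombination-deficient propagation strain, which is common for plasmids containing repeat-rich ITRs.

The expression cassette lies between AAV2 inverted terminal repeats, which are the cis elements needed for genome replication and packaging into capsids. The right ITR is annotated in full. The left one was detected only as two short fragments, which may reflect the annotation or sequencing of this structured region. According to the name and catalogue entry, the enhancer AiE0460m_3xC3 sits upstream of the minimal beta-globin promoter (minBG). The name suggests a triplicated core of the enhancer, although the record does not spell this out. Neither the enhancer nor minBG is annotated in the feature table, but both presumably occupy the unannotated stretch ahead of the coding sequence. Because the minimal promoter is weak by design, expression depends largely on the enhancer. The payload is SYFP2, a rapidly maturing monomeric yellow fluorescent protein, followed by WPRE3, a shortened woodchuck posttranscriptional element that boosts expression, and the bovine growth hormone polyadenylation signal.

The construct is intended to drive AAV-mediated transgene expression in specific populations of brain cells. It belongs to a suite of enhancer AAVs for genetic access to cortical cell types, but the record does not state which population this enhancer targets.
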