Features (pLannotate 1.2.2; 14 found; start..end, strand, type, name):
     12..39      +  repeat_region  AAV2 ITR (fragment): inverted terminal repeat of adeno-associated virus serotype 2 inverted
     68..95      +  repeat_region  AAV2 ITR (fragment): inverted terminal repeat of adeno-associated virus serotype 2 inverted
   1084..1800    +  CDS            SYFP2: SYFP2 is a basic (constitutively fluorescent) yellow fluorescent protein published in 2006, derived from Aequorea victoria. It is reported to be a very rapidly-maturing monomer with moderate acid sensitivity.
   1840..1997    +  misc_feature   WPRE (fragment): woodchuck hepatitis virus posttranscriptional regulatory element
   2003..2083    +  misc_feature   WPRE (fragment): woodchuck hepatitis virus posttranscriptional regulatory element
   2100..2211    +  polyA_signal   bGH poly(A) signal: bovine growth hormone polyadenylation signal
   2329..2469    +  repeat_region  AAV2 ITR: inverted terminal repeat of adeno-associated virus serotype 2 inverted
   2474..2525    -  misc_feature   bom (fragment): basis of mobility region from pBR322
   2544..2999    +  rep_origin     f1 ori (sequence partly withheld): f1 bacteriophage origin of replication; arrow indicates direction of (+) strand synthesis
   3000..3049    -  misc_feature   bom (fragment): basis of mobility region from pBR322
   3151..3186    -  CDS            rop (fragment): Rop protein, which maintains plasmids at low copy number; rop
   3281..3385    +  promoter       AmpR promoter: bla
   3386..4246    +  CDS            AmpR: β-lactamase; bla; confers resistance to ampicillin, carbenicillin, and related antibiotics
   4417..5005    +  rep_origin     ori: high-copy-number ColE1/pMB1/pBR322/pUC origin of replication
>Addgene plasmid #230448 | AiP13025 - pAAV-AiE0460m_3xC3-minBG-SYFP2-WPRE3-BGHpA (Alias: CN3025) | addgene full sequence | sequence record 470825 | Addgene NGS Result
CCTGCAGGCAGCTGCGCGCTCGCTCGCTCACTGAGGCCGCCCGGGCGTCGGGCGACCTTTGGTCGCCCGG
CCTCAGTGAGCGAGCGAGCGCGCAGAGAGGGAGTGGCCAACTCCATCACTAGGGGTTCCTGCGGCCGCAC
GCGTAATGAAGCTAAAAACAATCTAACAACCATCAGGGTGCTACAGCAGCACAGAAATGACTAGCTCTTT
TGTGTCAAGTTATTGCCGGTTGTCTTAGTCACTGTCCGACTGATGTGCAGAGACACCATGACTAAGGCAA
CGCTTATCAAAGAAAGAGTCTAGTTGAGAGCTTGCTTGTAGTTCCAGAGGTTTGTTTAGTCTAGCATGGT
GGCACACACTGTGCTAGAACAATATTGAGAGCTACAACCTGATCTGAAAAGCAGAGAGAGATAGAGACAG
AAAGAATGAAGCTAAAAACAATCTAACAACCATCAGGGTGCTACAGCAGCACAGAAATGACTAGCTCTTT
TGTGTCAAGTTATTGCCGGTTGTCTTAGTCACTGTCCGACTGATGTGCAGAGACACCATGACTAAGGCAA
CGCTTATCAAAGAAAGAGTCTAGTTGAGAGCTTGCTTGTAGTTCCAGAGGTTTGTTTAGTCTAGCATGGT
GGCACACACTGTGCTAGAACAATATTGAGAGCTACAACCTGATCTGAAAAGCAGAGAGAGATAGAGACAG
AAAGAATGAAGCTAAAAACAATCTAACAACCATCAGGGTGCTACAGCAGCACAGAAATGACTAGCTCTTT
TGTGTCAAGTTATTGCCGGTTGTCTTAGTCACTGTCCGACTGATGTGCAGAGACACCATGACTAAGGCAA
CGCTTATCAAAGAAAGAGTCTAGTTGAGAGCTTGCTTGTAGTTCCAGAGGTTTGTTTAGTCTAGCATGGT
GGCACACACTGTGCTAGAACAATATTGAGAGCTACAACCTGATCTGAAAAGCAGAGAGAGATAGAGACAG
AAAGGAGCTCGGGCTGGGCATAAAAGTCAGGGCAGAGCCATCTATTGCTTACATTTGCTTCTGGGATCCA
GATCTTTCGAAGCTAGCGCTACCGGTCGCCACCATGGTGAGCAAGGGCGAGGAGCTGTTCACCGGGGTGG
TGCCCATCCTGGTCGAGCTGGACGGCGACGTAAACGGCCACAAGTTCAGCGTGTCCGGCGAGGGCGAGGG
CGATGCCACCTACGGCAAGCTGACCCTGAAGCTGATCTGCACCACCGGCAAGCTGCCCGTGCCCTGGCCC
ACCCTCGTGACCACCCTGGGCTACGGCGTGCAGTGCTTCGCCCGCTACCCCGACCACATGAAGCAGCACG
ACTTCTTCAAGTCCGCCATGCCCGAAGGCTACGTCCAGGAGCGCACCATCTTCTTCAAGGACGACGGCAA
CTACAAGACCCGCGCCGAGGTGAAGTTCGAGGGCGACACCCTGGTGAACCGCATCGAGCTGAAGGGCATC
GACTTCAAGGAGGACGGCAACATCCTGGGGCACAAGCTGGAGTACAACTACAACAGCCACAACGTCTATA
TCACCGCCGACAAGCAGAAGAACGGCATCAAGGCCAACTTCAAGATCCGCCACAACATCGAGGACGGCGG
CGTGCAGCTCGCCGACCACTACCAGCAGAACACCCCCATCGGCGACGGCCCCGTGCTGCTGCCCGACAAC
CACTACCTGAGCTACCAGTCCAAGCTGAGCAAAGACCCCAACGAGAAGCGCGATCACATGGTCCTGCTGG
AGTTCGTGACCGCCGCCGGGATCACTCTCGGCATGGACGAGCTGTACAAGTAAGTCGACGGCGCGCCGCG
GCCGCGAATTCGATATCATAATCAACCTCTGGATTACAAAATTTGTGAAAGATTGACTGGTATTCTTAAC
TATGTTGCTCCTTTTACGCTATGTGGATACGCTGCTTTAATGCCTTTGTATCATGCTATTGCTTCCCGTA
TGGCTTTCATTTTCTCCTCCTTGTATAAATCCTGGTTAGTTCTTGCCACGGCGGAACTCATCGCCGCCTG
CCTTGCCCGCTGCTGGACAGGGGCTCGGCTGTTGGGCACTGACAATTCCGTGGCTCGAGAGATCTTCGAC
TGTGCCTTCTAGTTGCCAGCCATCTGTTGTTTGCCCCTCCCCCGTGCCTTCCTTGACCCTGGAAGGTGCC
ACTCCCACTGTCCTTTCCTAATAAAATGAGGAAATTGCATCGCATTGTCTGAGTAGGTGTCATTCTATTC
TGGGGGGTGGGGTGGGGCAGGACAGCAAGGGGGAGGATTGGGAAGACAATAGCAGGCATGAGATCTCACG
TGCGGACCGAGCGGCCGCAGGAACCCCTAGTGATGGAGTTGGCCACTCCCTCTCTGCGCGCTCGCTCGCT
CACTGAGGCCGGGCGACCAAAGGTCGCCCGACGCCCGGGCTTTGCCCGGGCGGCCTCAGTGAGCGAGCGA
GCGCGCAGCTGCCTGCAGGGGCGCCTGATGCGGTATTTTCTCCTTACGCATCTGTGCGGTATTTCACACC
GCATA
[95 nt withheld, positions 2526-2620]
T
[46 nt withheld, positions 2622-2667]
C
[141 nt withheld, positions 2669-2809]
CCTTTGACGTTGGAGTCCACGTTCTTT
[37 nt withheld, positions 2837-2873]
ACTCTATCTCGGGCTATTCTTTTGATTTATAAGGGATTTTGCCGATTTCGGTCTATTGGTTAAAAAATGA
GCTGATTTAACAAAAATTTAACGCGAATTTTAACAAAATATTAACGTTTACAATTTTATGGTGCACTCTC
AGTACAATCTGCTCTGATGCCGCATAGTTAAGCCAGCCCCGACACCCGCCAACACCCGCTGACGCGCCCT
GACGGGCTTGTCTGCTCCCGGCATCCGCTTACAGACAAGCTGTGACCGTCTCCGGGAGCTGCATGTGTCA
GAGGTTTTCACCGTCATCACCGAAACGCGCGAGACGAAAGGGCCTCGTGATACGCCTATTTTTATAGGTT
AATGTCATGATAATAATGGTTTCTTAGACGTCAGGTGGCACTTTTCGGGGAAATGTGCGCGGAACCCCTA
TTTGTTTATTTTTCTAAATACATTCAAATATGTATCCGCTCATGAGACAATAACCCTGATAAATGCTTCA
ATAATATTGAAAAAGGAAGAGTATGAGTATTCAACATTTCCGTGTCGCCCTTATTCCCTTTTTTGCGGCA
TTTTGCCTTCCTGTTTTTGCTCACCCAGAAACGCTGGTGAAAGTAAAAGATGCTGAAGATCAGTTGGGTG
CACGAGTGGGTTACATCGAACTGGATCTCAACAGCGGTAAGATCCTTGAGAGTTTTCGCCCCGAAGAACG
TTTTCCAATGATGAGCACTTTTAAAGTTCTGCTATGTGGCGCGGTATTATCCCGTATTGACGCCGGGCAA
GAGCAACTCGGTCGCCGCATACACTATTCTCAGAATGACTTGGTTGAGTACTCACCAGTCACAGAAAAGC
ATCTTACGGATGGCATGACAGTAAGAGAATTATGCAGTGCTGCCATAACCATGAGTGATAACACTGCGGC
CAACTTACTTCTGACAACGATCGGAGGACCGAAGGAGCTAACCGCTTTTTTGCACAACATGGGGGATCAT
GTAACTCGCCTTGATCGTTGGGAACCGGAGCTGAATGAAGCCATACCAAACGACGAGCGTGACACCACGA
TGCCTGTAGCAATGGCAACAACGTTGCGCAAACTATTAACTGGCGAACTACTTACTCTAGCTTCCCGGCA
ACAATTAATAGACTGGATGGAGGCGGATAAAGTTGCAGGACCACTTCTGCGCTCGGCCCTTCCGGCTGGC
TGGTTTATTGCTGATAAATCTGGAGCCGGTGAGCGTGGGTCTCGCGGTATCATTGCAGCACTGGGGCCAG
ATGGTAAGCCCTCCCGTATCGTAGTTATCTACACGACGGGGAGTCAGGCAACTATGGATGAACGAAATAG
ACAGATCGCTGAGATAGGTGCCTCACTGATTAAGCATTGGTAACTGTCAGACCAAGTTTACTCATATATA
CTTTAGATTGATTTAAAACTTCATTTTTAATTTAAAAGGATCTAGGTGAAGATCCTTTTTGATAATCTCA
TGACCAAAATCCCTTAACGTGAGTTTTCGTTCCACTGAGCGTCAGACCCCGTAGAAAAGATCAAAGGATC
TTCTTGAGATCCTTTTTTTCTGCGCGTAATCTGCTGCTTGCAAACAAAAAAACCACCGCTACCAGCGGTG
GTTTGTTTGCCGGATCAAGAGCTACCAACTCTTTTTCCGAAGGTAACTGGCTTCAGCAGAGCGCAGATAC
CAAATACTGTTCTTCTAGTGTAGCCGTAGTTAGGCCACCACTTCAAGAACTCTGTAGCACCGCCTACATA
CCTCGCTCTGCTAATCCTGTTACCAGTGGCTGCTGCCAGTGGCGATAAGTCGTGTCTTACCGGGTTGGAC
TCAAGACGATAGTTACCGGATAAGGCGCAGCGGTCGGGCTGAACGGGGGGTTCGTGCACACAGCCCAGCT
TGGAGCGAACGACCTACACCGAACTGAGATACCTACAGCGTGAGCTATGAGAAAGCGCCACGCTTCCCGA
AGGGAGAAAGGCGGACAGGTATCCGGTAAGCGGCAGGGTCGGAACAGGAGAGCGCACGAGGGAGCTTCCA
GGGGGAAACGCCTGGTATCTTTATAGTCCTGTCGGGTTTCGCCACCTCTGACTTGAGCGTCGATTTTTGT
GATGCTCGTCAGGGGGGCGGAGCCTATGGAAAAACGCCAGCAACGCGGCCTTTTTACGGTTCCTGGCCTT
TTGCTGGCCTTTTGCTCACATGT
